>Addgene plasmid #174925 | pMSR:MSMEG_0863:Dendra | addgene full sequence | sequence record 345586 | Addgene NGS Result
ACTCAAGGGCGCCTACCCGCACATCGATCTGCTGATCAACAACGCCGGCGTGATGTATCCGCCAAAGCAG
ACCACCGTCGACGGGTTCGAGCTGCAGTTCGGCACCAACCATCTGGGGCCGTTCGCGCTGACGGGTCTGC
TCATCGACCACCTGCTGCCGGTCGAGGGCTCACGCGTGGTGGCCGTCGCCAGCGTGGCCCACCGCATCCG
CGCCAAGATCCACTTCGAGGATCTGCAGTGGGAACGCCGCTACAACCGGGTCGAGGCGTACGGCCAGTCC
AAGCTCGCGAATCTGTTGTTCGCCTACGAACTTCAGCGTCGCCTCGCCGCGGCAGGCAAGCCGACCATCT
CGGTGGCCGCCCATCCCGGGTTGTCGAACACCGAACTCATGCGGCACATCCCCGGCACCGGGCTGCCCGG
CTACCACCAGATCGCGAGCCTGTTCTCCAACAGTCCGCTGATGGGCGCGCTGGCGACGCTGCGCGCGGCC
ACCGATCCCGGTGTCAAGGGCGGCCAGTACTACGGCCCGGACGGGTTCCGTGAGGTGCGTGGACACCCCG
AGCTCGTGAAATCCAGTTCCCAGTCCCGTGATCCGGAGTTGCAACGCCGGTTGTGGGCCGTCTCAGAAGA
GCTGACCGGCGTCAGCTACCCGGTGAAGCTTGGTGCGGCCGCGGGCAACACGCCTGGCATCAATCTGATC
AAGGAGGACATGCGTGTCAAGGTGCATATGGAGGGCAACGTGAACGGTCACGCCTTCGTGATCGAGGGGG
AGGGTAAGGGTAAGCCTTACGAAGGGACCCAGACCGCCAACCTCACCGTCAAGGAGGGCGCCCCTCTCCC
ATTCTCGTACGATATCCTCACTACCGCGGTGCATTACGGGAACCGCGTGTTCACCAAGTACCCCGAGGAT
ATCCCTGACTACTTCAAGCAGAGCTTCCCGGAGGGATACTCCTGGGAGCGGACGATGACCTTCGAAGACA
AGGGTATCTGTACGATCCGCAGCGACATCTCGCTGGAAGGGGACTGTTTCTTCCAGAACGTCCGTTTCAA
GGGGACCAACTTTCCGCCGAACGGCCCGGTCATGCAGAAGAAGACCCTCAAGTGGGAGCCGAGCACGGAG
AAGCTGCACGTTCGGGACGGCCTCCTGGTCGGCAACATCAACATGGCGCTGCTGCTGGAAGGCGGCGGCC
ACTACCTATGCGACTTCAAGACCACGTACAAAGCGAAGAAGGTCGTCCAGCTGCCCGACGCGCACTTCGT
GGACCACCGCATCGAAATCCTGGGGAACGATTCGGACTACAACAAGGTCAAGTTGTACGAGCACGCTGTG
GCACGCTATAGCCCGCTCCCGTCGCAGGTCTGGTTCGAAGGCGGCGGCGGGGAGAACCTGTATTTCCAGG
ACTACAAGGACGACGACGACAAGTGATTTAAATAACCCCTTGGGGCCTCTAAACGGGTCTTGAGGGGTTT
TTTGTTAACTAGCGTACGATCGAATTCCTGCAGCTCACGGTAACTGATGCCGTATTTGCAGTACCAGCGT
ACGGCCCACAGAATGATGTCACGCTGAAAATGCCGGCCTTTGAATGGGTTCATGTGCAGCTCCATCAGCA
AAAGGGGATGATAAGTTTATCACCACCGACTATTTGCAACAGTGCCGTTGATCGTGCTATGATCGACTGA
TGTCATCAGCGGTGGAGTGCAATGTCGTGCAATACGAATGGCGAAAAGCCGAGCTCATCGGTCAGCTTCT
CAACCTTGGGGTTACCCCCGGCGGTGTGCTGCTGGTCCACAGCTCCTTCCGTAGCGTCCGGCCCCTCGAA
GATGGGCCACTTGGACTGATCGAGGCCCTGCGTGCTACGCTGGGTCCGGGAGGGACGCTCGTCATGCCCT
CGTGGTCAGGTCTGGACGACGAGCCGTTCGATCCTGCCACGTCGCCCGTTACACCGGACCTTGGAGTTGT
CTCTGACACATTCTGGCGCCTGCCAAATGTAAAGCGCAGCGCCCATCCATTTGCCTTTGCGGCAGCGGGG
CCACAGGCAGAGCAGATCATCTCTGATCCATTGCCCCTGCCACCTTACTCGCCTGCAAGCCCGGTCGCCC
GTGTCCATGAACTCGATGGGCAGGTACTTCTCCTCGGCGTGGGACACGATGCCAACACGACGCTGCATCT
TGCCGAGTTGATGGCAAAGGTTCCCTATGGGGTGCCGAGACACTGCACCATTCTTCAGGATGGCAAGTTG
GTACGCGTCGATTATCTCGAGAATGACCACTGCTGTGAGCGCTTTGCCTTGGCGGACAGGTGGCTCAAGG
AGAAGAGCCTTCAGAAGGAAGGTCCAGTCGGTCATGCCTTTGCTCGGTTGATCCGCTCCCGCGACATTGT
GGCGACAGCCCTGGGTCAACTGGGCCGAGATCCGTTGATCTTCCTGCATCCGCCAGAGGCGGGATGCGAA
GAATGCGATGCCGCTCGCCAGTCGATTGGCTGAGCTCATGAGCGGAGAACGAGATGACGTTGGAGGGGCA
AGGTCGCGCTGATTGCTGGGGCAACACGGGGGATCCACTAGTTCCATGAGCGTCAGACCCCGTAGAAAAG
ATCAAAGGATCTTCTTGAGATCCTTTTTTTCTGCGCGTAATCTGCTGCTTGCAAACAAAAAAACCACCGC
TACCAGCGGTGGTTTGTTTGCCGGATCAAGAGCTACCAACTCTTTTTCCGAAGGTAACTGGCTTCAGCAG
AGCGCAGATACCAAATACTGTCCTTCTAGTGTAGCCGTAGTTAGGCCACCACTTCAAGAACTCTGTAGCA
CCGCCTACATACCTCGCTCTGCTAATCCTGTTACCAGTGGCTGCTGCCAGTGGCGATAAGTCGTGTCTTA
CCGGGTTGGACTCAAGACGATAGTTACCGGATAAGGCGCAGCGGTCGGGCTGAACGGGGGGTTCGTGCAC
ACAGCCCAGCTTGGAGCGAACGACCTACACCGAACTGAGATACCTACAGCGTGAGCTATGAGAAAGCGCC
ACGCTTCCCGAGGGGAGAAAGGCGGACAGGTATCCGGTAAGCGGCAGGGTCGGAACAGGAGAGCGCACGA
GGGAGCTTCCAGGGGGAAACGCCTGGTATCTTTATAGTCCTGTCGGGTTTCGCCACCTCTGACTTGAGCG
TCGATTTTTGTGATGCTCGTCAGGGGGGCGGAGCCTATGGAAAAACGCCAGCAACGCGGCCTTTTTACGG
TTCCTGGCCTTTTGCTGGCCTTTTGCTCACATGTTCTTTCCTGCGTTATCCCCTGATTCTGTGGATAACC
GTATTACCGCCTTTGAGTGAGCTGATACCGCTCGCCGCAGCCGAACGACCGAGCGCAACGCGTGCGGCCG
CGGTACCCGGGGATCCTCTAGAGTCGACCACCAAGGGCACCATCTCTGCTTGGGCCACCCCGTTGGCCGC
AGCCAGCTCGCTGAGAGCCGTGAACGACAGGGCGAACGCCAGCCCGCCGACGGCGAGGGTTCCGACCGCT
GCAACTCCCGGTGCAACCTTGTCCCGGTCTATTCTCTTCACTGCACCAGCTCCAATCTGGTGTGAATGCC
CCTCGTCTGTTCGCGCAGGCGGGGGGCTCTATTCGTTTGTCAGCATCGAAAGTAGCCAGATCAGGGATGC
GTTGCAACCGCGTATGCCCAGGTCAGAAGAGTCGCACAAGAGTTGCAGACCCCTGGAAAGAAAAATGGCC
AGAGGGCGAAAACACCCTCTGACCAGCGGAGCGGGCGACGGGAATCGAACCCGCGTAGCTAGTTTGGAAG
AATGGGTGTCTGCCGACCACATATGGGCCGGTCAAGATAGGTTTTTACCCCCTCTCGGCTGCATCCTCTA
AGTGGAAAGAAATTGCAGGTCGTAGAAGCGCGTTGAAGCCTGAGAGTTGCACAGGAGTTGCAACCCGGTA
GCCTTGTTCACGACGAGAGGAGACCTAGTTGGCACGTCGCGGATGGGGATCGCTGAAGACTCAGCGCAGC
GGGAGGATCCAAGCCTCATACGTCAACCCGCAGGACGGTGTGAGGTACTACGCGCTGCAGACCTACGACA
ACAAGATGGACGCCGAAGCCTGGCTCGCGGGCGAGAAGCGGCTCATCGAGATGGAGACCTGGACCCCTCC
ACAGGACCGGGCGAAGAAGGCAGCCGCCAGCGCCATCACGCTGGAGGAGTACACCCGGAAGTGGCTCGTG
GAGCGCGACCTCGCAGACGGCACCAGGGATCTGTACAGCGGGCACGCGGAGCGCCGCATCTACCCGGTGC
TAGGTGAAGTGGCGGTCACAGAGATGACGCCAGCTCTGGTGCGTGCGTGGTGGGCCGGGATGGGTAGGAA
GCACCCGACTGCCCGCCGGCATGCCTACAACGTCCTCCGGGCGGTGATGAACACAGCGGTCGAGGACAAG
CTGATCGCAGAGAACCCGTGCCGGATCGAGCAGAAGGCAGCCGATGAGCGCGACGTAGAGGCGCTGACGC
CTGAGGAGCTGGACATCGTCGCCGCTGAGATCTTCGAGCACTACCGGATCGCGGCATACATCCTGGCGTG
GACGAGCCTCCGGTTCGGAGAGCTGATCGAGCTTCGCCGCAAGGACATCGTGGACGACGGCATGACGATG
AAGCTCCGGGTGCGCCGTGGCGCTTCCCGCGTGGGGAACAAGATCGTCGTTGGCAACGCCAAGACCGTCC
GGTCGAAGCGTCCTGTGACGGTTCCGCCTCACGTCGCGGAGATGATCCGAGCGCACATGAAGGACCGTAC
GAAGATGAACAAGGGCCCCGAGGCATTCCTGGTGACCACGACGCAGGGCAACCGGCTGTCGAAGTCCGCG
TTCACCAAGTCGCTGAAGCGTGGCTACGCCAAGATCGGTCGGCCGGAACTCCGCATCCACGACCTCCGCG
CTGTCGGCGCTACGTTCGCCGCTCAGGCAGGTGCGACGACCAAGGAGCTGATGGCCCGTCTCGGTCACAC
GACTCCTAGGATGGCGATGAAGTACCAGATGGCGTCTGAGGCCCGCGACGAGGCTATCGCTGAGGCGATG
TCCAAGCTGGCCAAGACCTCCTGAAACGCAAAAAGCCCCCCTCCCAAGGACACTGAGTCCTAAAGAGGGG
GGTTTCTTGTCAGTACGCGAAGAACCACGCCTGGCCGCGAGCGCCAGCACCGCCGCTCTGTGCGGAGACC
TGGGCACCAGCCCCGCCGCCGCCAGGAGCATTGCCGTTCCCGCCAGAAATCTAGACGGTGACCACAACGC
GCCCGCTTTGATCGGGGACGTCGAAATATTGGATCGTCGGCACCGTCACGGCCGTGGGAGGCGGCACGAT
CCGCGACGTGATGATCGGCCGCATCCCCACGGTGCTGCGCAGTGAGCTCTACGCCATCCCGGCGTTGATC
TGTGCGTTCGCACGCACAGGCCCGGTGTGAGAAGGGTCTCTGACGAGCGGGAGAACTCCCTATCAGTGAT
AGAGTTTGTCCTCCCTATCAGTGATAGATAGGCTTAAGGAGTAATACGACTCACTATAGGGAGAAGGAGG
CCATTATGAGCGCCGACACGAAGTGGACCGAGGCCGACGTTCCCGATCAATCAGGCCGCGTGGCCATC
Features (pLannotate 1.2.2; 13 found; start..end, strand, type, name):
    677..1363    +  CDS            Dendra2: Dendra2 is a photoconvertible green fluorescent protein published in 2006, derived from Dendronephthya sp.. It has high acid sensitivity.
   1403..1423    +  CDS            FLAG (fragment): FLAG® epitope tag, followed by an enterokinase cleavage site
   1432..1474    +  terminator     T7 terminator (fragment): transcription terminator for bacteriophage T7 RNA polymerase
   1680..2480    +  CDS            ApmR: aminoglycoside 3-N-acetyltransferase type IV ; aac(3)IV; confers resistance to apramycin (Paget and Davies, 1996)
   2547..2564    -  misc_feature   MCS (fragment): pBluescript multiple cloning site
   2605..3193    +  rep_origin     ori: high-copy-number ColE1/pMB1/pBR322/pUC origin of replication
   3361..3389    +  misc_feature   MCS (fragment): pUC18/19 multiple cloning site
   3949..5061    +  CDS            33: VINT_BPML5 - Also known as int. Protein inferred from homology: Swiss-Prot protein existence level 3. Integrase is necessary for integration of the phage into the host genome by site-specific recombination. From Mycobacterium phage L5 (Mycobacteriophage L5).
   5123..5227    -  CDS            32 (fragment): VG32_BPML5 - Protein predicted: Swiss-Prot protein existence level 4. From Mycobacterium phage L5 (Mycobacteriophage L5).
   5283..5387    +  CDS            Y4104_STRCO (fragment): Protein inferred from homology: Swiss-Prot protein existence level 3. From Streptomyces coelicolor (strain ATCC BAA-471 / A3(2) / M145).
   5445..5464    +  promoter       tight TRE promoter (fragment): Tet-responsive promoter PTight, consisting of seven tet operator sequences followed by the minimal CMV promoter
   5471..5488    +  promoter       tight TRE promoter (fragment): Tet-responsive promoter PTight, consisting of seven tet operator sequences followed by the minimal CMV promoter
   5502..5520    +  promoter       T7 promoter: promoter for bacteriophage T7 RNA polymerase
