[The description below was written by a language model from this plasmid's Addgene catalogue record and pLannotate feature annotations shown in this document.]
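Description:
pMSR:MSMEG_0863:Dendra is a 5.6 kb integrating mycobacterial expression vector built on the pMSR:Dendra backbone, part of a systems-level resource of tagged Mycobacterium smegmatis genes. It is propagated in E. coli as a high-copy plasmid through a ColE1/pUC-type origin and is selected with apramycin via the aac(3)IV acetyltransferase gene, a marker that works in both E. coli and mycobacteria. The plasmid has no annotated mycobacterial replication origin. Instead it carries the mycobacteriophage L5 integrase gene with adjacent L5 sequence, which directs site-specific, single-copy insertion at the chromosomal L5 attachment site.

The payload is the M. smegmatis open reading frame MSMEG_0863, inserted by ligation-independent cloning so that its C terminus is joined through a Gly-Ala linker to Dendra2, a green-to-red photoconvertible fluorescent protein, followed by a single FLAG epitope. The annotation software did not label the gene itself, but the unannotated stretch between the promoter region and Dendra2, spanning the sequence origin, is where it would lie. The record does not describe the function of the gene product. Expression in mycobacteria is driven by the pmycTetO promoter. The two short hits labelled as "tight TRE promoter" fragments are most plausibly its tet operator sequences rather than any mammalian element, and they would allow tetracycline-repressor control in hosts that supply TetR. A T7 promoter lies immediately downstream of these operators and a partial T7 terminator follows the FLAG tag, allowing the same fusion to be expressed in T7 polymerase-producing E. coli strains. The construct serves for localisation and photoconversion imaging of the tagged protein in live mycobacteria, with the FLAG tag available for immunodetection or purification.
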