Addgene plasmid #174925: pMSR:MSMEG_0863:Dendra
Purpose: C-term fluorescent fusion
Depositing lab: Keith Derbyshire & Joseph Wade. Depositing organization: Wadsworth Center, New York State Department of Health. Publication: A Mycobacterial Systems Resource for the Research Community. Judd JA, Canestrari J, Clark R, Joseph A, Lapierre P, Lasek-Nesselquist E, Mir M, Palumbo M, Smith C, Stone M, Upadhyay A, Wirth SE, Dedrick RM, Meier CG, Russell DA, Dills A, Dove E, Kester J, Wolf ID, Zhu J, Rubin ER, Fortune S, Hatfull GF, Gray TA, Wade JT, Derbyshire KM. mBio. 2021 Mar 2;12(2). pii: mBio.02401-20. doi: 10.1128/mBio.02401-20. PubMed 33653882.
Backbone
  Vector backbone: pMSR:Dendra
  Vector type: Bacterial Expression ; Integrating Mycobacterial Expression Vector attL5. T7 expression in E. coli
Growth in bacteria
  Bacterial resistance: Apramycin, 25 μg/mL
  Growth temperature: 37°C
  Growth strain: DH5alpha
  Copy number: High Copy
Gene/Insert
  Gene/Insert name: MSMEG_0863
  Species: M. smegmatis
  Promoter: pmycTetO
  Tag / fusion protein: Gly-Ala Linker/Dendra2/1x Flag Tag (C terminal on insert)
  Cloning method: Ligation Independent Cloning
  Sequencing primers: 5′ TGATAGAGTTTGTCCTCCCTATCAG; 3′ TCCATATGCACCTTGACACG
Resource information
  A portion of this plasmid was derived from a plasmid made by: CP000480.1
Terms and licenses: Academic/Nonprofit Terms; Industry Terms: Not Available to Industry
Depositor comments: 5' cloning site: AseI (destroyed), 3' cloning site: HindIII (not destroyed)
How to cite: pMSR:MSMEG_0863:Dendra was a gift from Keith Derbyshire & Joseph Wade (Addgene plasmid # 174925 ; http://n2t.net/addgene:174925 ; RRID:Addgene_174925)
