>Addgene plasmid #174925 | pMSR:MSMEG_0863:Dendra | depositor partial sequence | sequence record 339319 | partial
ATGAGCGCCGACACGAAGTGGACCGAGGCCGACGTTCCCGATCAATCAGGCCGCGTGGCCATCGTCACCG
GATCCAACACCGGACTGGGTTACGAGACCGCGAGGGCGCTGGCCGCCAAGGGCGCGCACGTGGTCATCGC
GGTGCGCAACCTGGACAAGGGCCGCGATGCCGTGGACCGGATCATGGCCTCGACACCCAAGGCCGATCTG
AAGCTGCAGAAGCTGGACGTGGGGTCACTGGATTCCGTGCGCACCGCGGCCGACGAACTCAAGGGCGCCT
ACCCGCACATCGATCTGCTGATCAACAACGCCGGCGTGATGTATCCGCCAAAGCAGACCACCGTCGACGG
GTTCGAGCTGCAGTTCGGCACCAACCATCTGGGGCCGTTCGCGCTGACGGGTCTGCTCATCGACCACCTG
CTGCCGGTCGAGGGCTCACGCGTGGTGGCCGTCGCCAGCGTGGCCCACCGCATCCGCGCCAAGATCCACT
TCGAGGATCTGCAGTGGGAACGCCGCTACAACCGGGTCGAGGCGTACGGCCAGTCCAAGCTCGCGAATCT
GTTGTTCGCCTACGAACTTCAGCGTCGCCTCGCCGCGGCAGGCAAGCCGACCATCTCGGTGGCCGCCCAT
CCCGGGTTGTCGAACACCGAACTCATGCGGCACATCCCCGGCACCGGGCTGCCCGGCTACCACCAGATCG
CGAGCCTGTTCTCCAACAGTCCGCTGATGGGCGCGCTGGCGACGCTGCGCGCGGCCACCGATCCCGGTGT
CAAGGGCGGCCAGTACTACGGCCCGGACGGGTTCCGTGAGGTGCGTGGACACCCCGAGCTCGTGAAATCC
AGTTCCCAGTCCCGTGATCCGGAGTTGCAACGCCGGTTGTGGGCCGTCTCAGAAGAGCTGACCGGCGTCA
GCTACCCGGTG
